Addgene plasmid #64161: sgRNA1_Tet-inducible Luciferase reporter
Purpose: Photoactivatable transcription system. Mammalian expression of sgRNA1 to target Tet-inducible-luciferase reporter.
Depositing lab: Moritoshi Sato. Publication: CRISPR-Cas9-based Photoactivatable Transcription System. Nihongaki Y, Yamamoto S, Kawano F, Suzuki H, Sato M. Chem Biol. 2015 Feb 19;22(2):169-74. doi: 10.1016/j.chembiol.2014.12.011. Epub 2015 Jan 22. PubMed 25619936.
Backbone
  Vector backbone: pSPgRNA
  Backbone manufacturer: Charles Gersbach, Addgene plasmid 47108
  Vector type: Mammalian Expression, CRISPR
Growth in bacteria
  Bacterial resistance: Ampicillin, 100 μg/mL
  Growth temperature: 37°C
  Growth strain: DH5alpha
  Copy number: High Copy
Gene/Insert
  Gene/Insert name: sgRNA1 for Tet-inducible Luciferase reporter
  gRNA/shRNA sequence: GTCTCTATCACTGATAGGGA
  Species: Synthetic
  Promoter: human U6
  Cloning method: Restriction Enzyme; 5′ cloning site BbsI (not destroyed); 3′ cloning site BbsI (not destroyed)
  Sequencing primers: 5′ TACGATACAAGGCTGTTA
Terms and licenses: Academic/Nonprofit Terms; Industry Terms: Not Available to Industry
How to cite: sgRNA1_Tet-inducible Luciferase reporter was a gift from Moritoshi Sato (Addgene plasmid # 64161 ; http://n2t.net/addgene:64161 ; RRID:Addgene_64161)
