[The description below was written by a language model from this plasmid's Addgene catalogue record and pLannotate feature annotations shown in this document.]
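Description:
sgRNA1_Tet-inducible Luciferase reporter is a small (about 3.2 kb) mammalian guide-RNA expression plasmid built on the pSPgRNA backbone, a pBluescript-like cloning vector. It is propagated in E. coli from a high-copy ColE1/pUC-type origin and selected with ampicillin through the β-lactamase gene and its native promoter. The backbone also retains an f1 phage origin, remnants of the lacZα/lac promoter–operator region, and flanking T7 and T3 promoters. These are carried over from the parental cloning vector and play no role in the plasmid's mammalian function. There is no mammalian selection marker or Cas9 coding sequence in the annotated features, so the plasmid supplies only the guide RNA.

The payload is a single RNA polymerase III cassette: the human U6 promoter drives a 20-nucleotide synthetic spacer fused directly to the Streptococcus pyogenes Cas9 guide RNA scaffold. The spacer was inserted via the backbone's BbsI cloning sites. The annotation software labels this 20-nt segment as a fragment of the tight TRE promoter, which simply reflects the guide's target. It matches Tet-responsive promoter sequence, of the kind that controls the Tet-inducible luciferase reporter, and is not a functional promoter in this plasmid.

According to the record, the construct belongs to a CRISPR-Cas9-based photoactivatable transcription system. In transfected mammalian cells the guide directs separately supplied Cas9-based components of that system to the reporter's promoter, so that luciferase output reads out light-dependent transcriptional activation. The "sgRNA1" name suggests it is one of a numbered set of guides for this reporter, though the record does not describe the others.
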