Features (pLannotate 1.2.2; 14 found; start..end, strand, type, name):
     30..458     -  rep_origin     f1 ori (sequence partly withheld): f1 bacteriophage origin of replication; arrow indicates direction of (+) strand synthesis
    463..618     -  CDS            lacZα (fragment): LacZα fragment of β-galactosidase; lacZ fragment
    626..644     +  promoter       T7 promoter: promoter for bacteriophage T7 RNA polymerase
    659..899     +  promoter       U6 promoter: RNA polymerase III promoter for human U6 snRNA
    909..928     -  promoter       tight TRE promoter (fragment): Tet-responsive promoter PTight, consisting of seven tet operator sequences followed by the minimal CMV promoter
    929..1004    +  misc_RNA       gRNA scaffold: guide RNA scaffold for the Streptococcus pyogenes CRISPR/Cas9 system
   1038..1056    -  promoter       T3 promoter: promoter for bacteriophage T3 RNA polymerase
   1101..1117    -  protein_bind   lac operator: The lac repressor binds to the lac operator to inhibit transcription in E. coli. This inhibition can be relieved by adding lactose or isopropyl-β-D-thiogalactopyranoside (IPTG). lac repressor encoded by lacI
   1125..1155    -  promoter       lac promoter: promoter for the E. coli lac operon
   1170..1191    -  protein_bind   CAP binding site: CAP binding activates transcription in the presence of cAMP. E. coli catabolite activator protein
   1204..1296    -  CDS            lacI (fragment): lac repressor; lacI; The lac repressor binds to the lac operator to inhibit transcription in E. coli. This inhibition can be relieved by adding lactose or isopropyl-β-D-thiogalactopyranoside (IPTG).
   1479..2067    -  rep_origin     ori: high-copy-number ColE1/pMB1/pBR322/pUC origin of replication
   2238..3098    -  CDS            AmpR: β-lactamase; bla; confers resistance to ampicillin, carbenicillin, and related antibiotics
   3099..3203    -  promoter       AmpR promoter: bla
>Addgene plasmid #64161 | sgRNA1_Tet-inducible Luciferase reporter | depositor full sequence | sequence record 116856 | sgRNA1_Tet-inducible Luciferase reporter sequence 3226 bps
CTAAATTGTAAGCGTTAATATTTTGTTAAAATTCGCGTTAAATTTTTGTTAAATCAGCTCATTTTTTAAC
CAATAGGCCGAAATCGGCAAAATCCCTTATAAATCAAAAGAATAGACCGAGATAGGGT
[37 nt withheld, positions 129-165]
AAAGAACGTGGACTCCAACGTCAAAGG
[49 nt withheld, positions 193-241]
T
[91 nt withheld, positions 243-333]
G
[124 nt withheld, positions 335-458]
CCCATTCGCCATTCAGGCTGCGCAACTGTTGGGAAGGGCGATCGGTGCGGGCCTCTTCGCTATTACGCCA
GCTGGCGAAAGGGGGATGTGCTGCAAGGCGATTAAGTTGGGTAACGCCAGGGTTTTCCCAGTCACGACGT
TGTAAAACGACGGCCAGTGAGCGCGCGTAATACGACTCACTATAGGGCGAATTGGGTACCGAGGGCCTAT
TTCCCATGATTCCTTCATATTTGCATATACGATACAAGGCTGTTAGAGAGATAATTGGAATTAATTTGAC
TGTAAACACAAAGATATTAGTACAAAATACGTGACGTAGAAAGTAATAATTTCTTGGGTAGTTTGCAGTT
TTAAAATTATGTTTTAAAATGGACTATCATATGCTTATCGTAACTTGAAAGTATTTCGATTTCTTGGCTT
TATATATCTTGTGGAAAGGACGAAACACCGTCTCTATCACTGATAGGGAGGTTTTAGAGCTAGAAATAGC
AAGTTAAAATAAGGCTAGTCCGTTATCAACTTGAAAAAGTGGCACCGAGTCGGTGCTTTTTTTCCGCGGT
GGAGCTCCAGCTTTTGTTCCCTTTAGTGAGGGTTAATTGCGCGCTTGGCGTAATCATGGTCATAGCTGTT
TCCTGTGTGAAATTGTTATCCGCTCACAATTCCACACAACATACGAGCCGGAAGCATAAAGTGTAAAGCC
TGGGGTGCCTAATGAGTGAGCTAACTCACATTAATTGCGTTGCGCTCACTGCCCGCTTTCCAGTCGGGAA
ACCTGTCGTGCCAGCTGCATTAATGAATCGGCCAACGCGCGGGGAGAGGCGGTTTGCGTATTGGGCGCTC
TTCCGCTTCCTCGCTCACTGACTCGCTGCGCTCGGTCGTTCGGCTGCGGCGAGCGGTATCAGCTCACTCA
AAGGCGGTAATACGGTTATCCACAGAATCAGGGGATAACGCAGGAAAGAACATGTGAGCAAAAGGCCAGC
AAAAGGCCAGGAACCGTAAAAAGGCCGCGTTGCTGGCGTTTTTCCATAGGCTCCGCCCCCCTGACGAGCA
TCACAAAAATCGACGCTCAAGTCAGAGGTGGCGAAACCCGACAGGACTATAAAGATACCAGGCGTTTCCC
CCTGGAAGCTCCCTCGTGCGCTCTCCTGTTCCGACCCTGCCGCTTACCGGATACCTGTCCGCCTTTCTCC
CTTCGGGAAGCGTGGCGCTTTCTCATAGCTCACGCTGTAGGTATCTCAGTTCGGTGTAGGTCGTTCGCTC
CAAGCTGGGCTGTGTGCACGAACCCCCCGTTCAGCCCGACCGCTGCGCCTTATCCGGTAACTATCGTCTT
GAGTCCAACCCGGTAAGACACGACTTATCGCCACTGGCAGCAGCCACTGGTAACAGGATTAGCAGAGCGA
GGTATGTAGGCGGTGCTACAGAGTTCTTGAAGTGGTGGCCTAACTACGGCTACACTAGAAGGACAGTATT
TGGTATCTGCGCTCTGCTGAAGCCAGTTACCTTCGGAAAAAGAGTTGGTAGCTCTTGATCCGGCAAACAA
ACCACCGCTGGTAGCGGTGGTTTTTTTGTTTGCAAGCAGCAGATTACGCGCAGAAAAAAAGGATCTCAAG
AAGATCCTTTGATCTTTTCTACGGGGTCTGACGCTCAGTGGAACGAAAACTCACGTTAAGGGATTTTGGT
CATGAGATTATCAAAAAGGATCTTCACCTAGATCCTTTTAAATTAAAAATGAAGTTTTAAATCAATCTAA
AGTATATATGAGTAAACTTGGTCTGACAGTTACCAATGCTTAATCAGTGAGGCACCTATCTCAGCGATCT
GTCTATTTCGTTCATCCATAGTTGCCTGACTCCCCGTCGTGTAGATAACTACGATACGGGAGGGCTTACC
ATCTGGCCCCAGTGCTGCAATGATACCGCGAGACCCACGCTCACCGGCTCCAGATTTATCAGCAATAAAC
CAGCCAGCCGGAAGGGCCGAGCGCAGAAGTGGTCCTGCAACTTTATCCGCCTCCATCCAGTCTATTAATT
GTTGCCGGGAAGCTAGAGTAAGTAGTTCGCCAGTTAATAGTTTGCGCAACGTTGTTGCCATTGCTACAGG
CATCGTGGTGTCACGCTCGTCGTTTGGTATGGCTTCATTCAGCTCCGGTTCCCAACGATCAAGGCGAGTT
ACATGATCCCCCATGTTGTGCAAAAAAGCGGTTAGCTCCTTCGGTCCTCCGATCGTTGTCAGAAGTAAGT
TGGCCGCAGTGTTATCACTCATGGTTATGGCAGCACTGCATAATTCTCTTACTGTCATGCCATCCGTAAG
ATGCTTTTCTGTGACTGGTGAGTACTCAACCAAGTCATTCTGAGAATAGTGTATGCGGCGACCGAGTTGC
TCTTGCCCGGCGTCAATACGGGATAATACCGCGCCACATAGCAGAACTTTAAAAGTGCTCATCATTGGAA
AACGTTCTTCGGGGCGAAAACTCTCAAGGATCTTACCGCTGTTGAGATCCAGTTCGATGTAACCCACTCG
TGCACCCAACTGATCTTCAGCATCTTTTACTTTCACCAGCGTTTCTGGGTGAGCAAAAACAGGAAGGCAA
AATGCCGCAAAAAAGGGAATAAGGGCGACACGGAAATGTTGAATACTCATACTCTTCCTTTTTCAATATT
ATTGAAGCATTTATCAGGGTTATTGTCTCATGAGCGGATACATATTTGAATGTATTTAGAAAAATAAACA
AATAGGGGTTCCGCGCACATTTCCCCGAAAAGTGCCAC
