>Addgene plasmid #64161 | sgRNA1_Tet-inducible Luciferase reporter | addgene partial sequence | sequence record 109147 | hU6-F 5'-GAGGGCCTATTTCCCATGATT-3'
GTTAGAGAGATAATTGGAATTAATTTGACTGTAAACACAAAGATATTAGTACAAAATACGTGACGTAGAA
AGTAATAATTTCTTGGGTAGTTTGCAGTTTTAAAATTATGTTTTAAAATGGACTATCATATGCTTATCGT
AACTTGAAAGTATTTCGATTTCTTGGCTTTATATATCTTGTGGAAAGGACGAAACACCGTCTCTATCACT
GATAGGGAGGTTTTAGAGCTAGAAATAGCAAGTTAAAATAAGGCTAGTCCGTTATCAACTTGAAAAAGTG
GCACCGAGTCGGTGCTTTTTTTCCGCGGTGGAGCTCCAGCTTTTGTTCCCTTTAGTGAGGGTTAATTGCG
CGCTTGGCGTAATCATGGTCATAGCTGTTTCCTGTGTGAAATTGTTATCCGCTCACAATTCCACACAACA
TACGAGCCGGAAGCATAAAGTGTAAAGCCTGGGGTGCCTAATGAGTGAGCTAACTCACATTAATTGCGTT
GCGCTCACTGCCCGCTTTCCAGTCGGGAAACCTGTCGTGCCAGCTGCATTAATGAATCGGCCAACGCGCG
GGGAGAGGCGGTTTGCGTATTGGGCGCTCTTCCGCTTCCTCGCTCACTGACTCGCTGCGCTCGGTCGTTC
GGCTGCGGCGAGCGGTATCAGCTCACTCAAAGGCGGTAATACGGTTATCCACAGAATCAGGGGATAACGC
AGGAAAGAACATGTGAGCAAAAGGCCAGCAA
