>Addgene plasmid #64161 | sgRNA1_Tet-inducible Luciferase reporter | addgene partial sequence | sequence record 109491 | Lac-promoter 5'-CACTTTATGCTTCCGGCTCG-3'
CACAGGAAACAGCTATGACCATGATTACGCCAAGCGCGCAATTAACCCTCACTAAAGGGAACAAAAGCTG
GAGCTCCACCGCGGAAAAAAAGCACCGACTCGGTGCCACTTTTTCAAGTTGATAACGGACTAGCCTTATT
TTAACTTGCTATTTCTAGCTCTAAAACCTCCCTATCAGTGATAGAGACGGTGTTTCGTCCTTTCCACAAG
ATATATAAAGCCAAGAAATCGAAATACTTTCAAGTTACGATAAGCATATGATAGTCCATTTTAAAACATA
ATTTTAAAACTGCAAACTACCCAAGAAATTATTACTTTCTACGTCACGTATTTTGTACTAATATCTTTGT
GTTTACAGTCAAATTAATTCCAATTATCTCTCTAACAGCCTTGTATCGTATATGCAAATATGAAGGAATC
ATGGGAAATAGGCCCTCGGTACCCAATTCGCCCTATAGTGAGTCGTATTACGCGCGCTCACTGGCCGTCG
TTTTACAACGTCGTGACTGGGAAAACCCTGGCGTTACCCAACTTAATCGCCTTGCAGCACATCCCCCTTT
CGCCAGCTGGCGTAATAGCGAAGAGGCCCGCACCGATCGCCCTTCCCAACAGTTGCGCAGCCTGAATGGC
GAATGGG
[124 nt withheld, positions 638-761]
C
[91 nt withheld, positions 763-853]
A
[44 nt withheld, positions 855-898]
